>Addgene plasmid #18017 | pcDNA3.1 FLIPglu-30uDelta13V ECFP-W67G | depositor full sequence | sequence record 8773 | Author sequence
GTACCGAATTCAAGCTTCGTGAGGCTCCGGTGCCCGTCAGTGGGCAGAGCGCACATCGCCCACAGTCCCC
GAGAAGTTGGGGGGAGGGGTCGGCAATTGAACCGGTGCCTAGAGAAGGTGGCGCGGGGTAAACTGGGAAA
GTGATGTCGTGTACTGGCTCCGCCTTTTTCCCGAGGGTGGGGGAGAACCGTATATAAGTGCAGTAGTCGC
CGTGAACGTTCTTTTTCGCAACGGGTTTGCCGCCAGAACACAGGTAAGTGCCGTGTGTGGTTCCCGCGGG
CCTGGCCTCTTTACGGGTTATGGCCCTTGCGTGCCTTGAATTACTTCCACCTGGCTCCAGTACGTGATTC
TTGATCCCGAGCTGGAGCCAGGGGCGGGCCTTGCGCTTTAGGAGCCCCTTCGCCTCGTGCTTGAGTTGAG
GCCTGGCCTGGGCGCTGGGGCCGCCGCGTGCGAATCTGGTGGCACCTTCGCGCCTGTCTCGCTGCTTTCG
ATAAGTCTCTAGCCATTTAAAATTTTTGATGACCTGCTGCGACGCTTTTTTTCTGGCAAGATAGTCTTGT
AAATGCGGGCCAGGATCTGCACACTGGTATTTCGGTTTTTGGGCCCGCGGCCGGCGACGGGGCCCGTGCG
TCCCAGCGCACATGTTCGGCGAGGCGGGGCCTGCGAGCGCGGCCACCGAGAATCGGACGGGGGTAGTCTC
AAGCTGGCCGGCCTGCTCTGGTGCCTGGCCTCGCGCCGCCGTGTATCGCCCCGCCCTGGGCGGCAAGGCT
GGCCCGGTCGGCACCAGTTGCGTGAGCGGAAAGATGGCCGCTTCCCGGCCCTGCTCCAGGGGGCTCAAAA
TGGAGGACGCGGCGCTCGGGAGAGCGGGCGGGTGAGTCACCCACACAAAGGAAAAGGGCCTTTCCGTCCT
CAGCCGTCGCTTCATGTGACTCCACGGAGTACCGGGCGCCGTCCAGGCACCTCGATTAGTTCTGGAGCTT
TTGGAGTACGTCGTCTTTAGGTTGGGGGGAGGGGTTTTATGCGATGGAGTTTCCCCACACTGAGTGGGTG
GAGACTGAAGTTAGGCCAGCTTGGCACTTGATGTAATTCTCCTTGGAATTTGGCCTTTTTGAGTTTGGAT
CTTGGTTCATTCTCAAGCCGGGGACAGTGGTTCAAAGTTTTTTTCTTCCATTTCAGGTGTCGTGAACACG
TGGCCACCATGGGATGGAGCTGTATCATCCTCTTCTTGGTAGCAACAGCTACAGGTAAGGGGTTAACAGT
AGCAGGCTTGAGGTCTGGACATATATATGGGTGACAATGACATCCACTTTGCCTTTCTCTCCACAGGCGC
GCACTCCCAGGTCCAACTGCAGGTCGACCTCGAGAGCGGCCGCGTGAGCAAGGGCGAGGAGCTGTTCACC
GGGGTGGTGCCCATCCTGGTCGAGCTGGACGGCGACGTAAACGGCCACAAGTTCAGCGTGTCCGGCGAGG
GCGAGGGCGATGCCACCTACGGCAAGCTGACCCTGAAGTTCATCTGCACCACCGGCAAGCTGCCCGTGCC
CTGGCCCACCCTCGTGACCACCCTGACCTGGGGCGTGCAGTGCTTCAGCCGCTACCCCGACCACATGAAG
CAGCACGACTTCTTCAAGTCCGCCATGCCCGAAGGCTACGTCCAGGAGCGCACCATCTTCTTCAAGGACG
ACGGCAACTACAAGACCCGCGCCGAGGTGAAGTTCGAGGGCGACACCCTGGTGAACCGCATCGAGCTGAA
GGGCATCGACTTCAAGGAGGACGGCAACATCCTGGGGCACAAGCTGGAGTACAACTACATCAGCCACAAC
GTCTATATCACCGCCGACAAGCAGAAGAACGGCATCAAGGCCAACTTCAAGATCCGCCACAACATCGAGG
ACGGCAGCGTGCAGCTCGCCGACCACTACCAGCAGAACACCCCCATCGGCGACGGCCCCGTGCTGCTGCC
CGACAACCACTACCTGAGCACCCAGTCCGCCCTGAGCAAAGACCCCAACGAGAAGCGCGATCACATGGTC
CTGCTGGAGTTCGTGACCGCCGCCGGGATCGCTGATACTCGCATTGGTGTAACAATCTATAAGTACGACG
ATAACTTTATGTCTGTAGTGCGCAAGGCTATTGAGCAAGATGCGAAAGCCGCGCCAGATGTTCAGCTGCT
GATGAATGATTCTCAGAATGACCAGTCCAAGCAGAACGATCAGATCGACGTATTGCTGGCGAAAGGGGTG
AAGGCACTGGCAATCAACCTGGTTGACCCGGCAGCTGCGGGTACGGTGATTGAGAAAGCGCGTGGGCAAA
ACGTGCCGGTGGTTTTCTTCAACAAAGAACCGTCTCGTAAGGCGCTGGATAGCTACGACAAAGCCTACTA
CGTTGGCACTGACTCCAAAGAGTCCGGCATTATTCAAGGCGATTTGATTGCTAAACACTGGGCGGCGAAT
CAGGGTTGGGATCTGAACAAAGACGGTCAGATTCAGTTCGTACTGCTGAAAGGTGAACCGGGCCATCCGG
CGGCAGAAGCACGTACCACTTACGTGATTAAAGAATTGAACGATAAAGGCATCAAAACTGAACAGTTACA
GTTAGATACCGCAATGTGGGACACCGCTCAGGCGAAAGATAAGATGGACGCCTGGCTGTCTGGCCCGAAC
GCCAACAAAATCGAAGTGGTTATCGCCAACAACGATGCGATGGCAATGGGCGCGGTTGAAGCGCTGAAAG
CACACAACAAGTCCAGCATTCCGGTGTTTGGCGTCGATGCGCTGCCAGAAGCGCTGGCGCTGGTGAAATC
CGGTGCACTGGCGGGCACCGTACTGAACGATGCTAACAACCAGGCGAAAGCGACCTTTGATCTGGCGAAA
AACCTGGCCGATGGTAAAGGTGCGGCTGATGGCACCAACTGGAAAATCGACAACAAAGTGGTCCGCGTAC
CTTATGTTGGCGTAGATAAAGACAACCTGGCTCTCGAGCTGTTCACCGGGGTGGTGCCCATCCTGGTCGA
GCTGGACGGCGACGTAAACGGCCACAAGTTCAGCGTGTCCGGCGAGGGCGAGGGCGATGCCACCTACGGC
AAGCTGACCCTGAAGCTGATCTGCACCACCGGCAAGCTGCCCGTGCCCTGGCCCACCCTCGTGACCACCC
TGGGCTACGGCCTGCAGTGCTTCGCCCGCTACCCCGACCACATGAAGCAGCACGACTTCTTCAAGTCCGC
CATGCCCGAAGGCTACGTCCAGGAGCGCACCATCTTCTTCAAGGACGACGGCAACTACAAGACCCGCGCC
GAGGTGAAGTTCGAGGGCGACACCCTGGTGAACCGCATCGAGCTGAAGGGCATCGACTTCAAGGAGGACG
GCAACATCCTGGGGCACAAGCTGGAGTACAACTACAACAGCCACAACGTCTATATCACCGCCGACAAGCA
GAAGAACGGCATCAAGGCCAACTTCAAGATCCGCCACAACATCGAGGACGGCGGCGTGCAGCTCGCCGAC
CACTACCAGCAGAACACCCCCATCGGCGACGGCCCCGTGCTGCTGCCCGACAACCACTACCTGAGCTACC
AGTCCGCCCTGAGCAAAGACCCCAACGAGAAGCGCGATCACATGGTCCTGCTGGAGTTCGTGACCGCCGC
CGGGATCACTCTCGGCATGGACGAGCTGTACAAGGCGGCCGCAGAACAAAAACTCATCTCAGAAGAGGAT
CTGAATGGGGCCGCAAGCGAGAAGGACGAGCTGTAGTCTAGAAGCTCGCTGATCAGCCTCGACTGTGCCT
TCTAGTTGCCAGCCATCTGTTGTTTGCCCCTCCCCCGTGCCTTCCTTGACCCTGGAAGGTGCCACTCCCA
CTGTCCTTTCCTAATAAAATGAGGAAATTGCATCGCATTGTCTGAGTAGGTGTCATTCTATTCTGGGGGG
TGGGGTGGGGCAGGACAGCAAGGGGGAGGATTGGGAAGACAATAGCAGGCATGCTGGGGATGGCCCGGGC
TCTATGGCTTCTGAGGCGGAAAGAACCAGCTGGGGCTCTAGGGGGTATCCCC
[124 nt withheld, positions 4043-4166]
C
[32 nt withheld, positions 4168-4199]
CA
[57 nt withheld, positions 4202-4258]
A
[49 nt withheld, positions 4260-4308]
CCTTTGACGTTGGAGTCCACGTTCTTT
[37 nt withheld, positions 4336-4372]
ACCCTATCTCGGTCTATTCTTTTGATTTATAAGGGATTTTGGGGATTTCGGCCTATTGGTTAAAAAATGA
GCTGATTTAACAAAAATTTAACGCGAATTAATTCTGTGGAATGTGTGTCAGTTAGGGTGTGGAAAGTCCC
CAGGCTCCCCAGGCAGGCAGAAGTATGCAAAGCATGCATCTCAATTAGTCAGCAACCAGGTGTGGAAAGT
CCCCAGGCTCCCCAGCAGGCAGAAGTATGCAAAGCATGCATCTCAATTAGTCAGCAACCATAGTCCCGCC
CCTAACTCCGCCCATCCCGCCCCTAACTCCGCCCAGTTCCGCCCATTCTCCGCCCCTAGGCTGACTAATT
TTTTTTATTTATGCAGAGGCCGAGGCCGCCTCTGCCTCTGAGCTATTCCAGAAGTAGTGAGGAGGCTTTT
TTGGAGGCCTAGGCTTTTGCAAAAAGCTCCCGGGAGGTCCACAATGATTGAACAAGATGGATTGCACGCA
GGTTCTCCGGCCGCTTGGGTGGAGAGGCTATTCGGCTATGACTGGGCACAACAGACAATCGGCTGCTCTG
ATGCCGCCGTGTTCCGGCTGTCAGCGCAGGGGCGCCCGGTTCTTTTTGTCAAGACCGACCTGTCCGGTGC
CCTGAATGAACTCCAGGACGAGGCAGCGCGGCTATCGTGGCTGGCCACGACGGGCGTTCCTTGCGCAGCT
GTGCTCGACGTTGTCACTGAAGCGGGAAGGGACTGGCTGCTATTGGGCGAAGTGCCGGGGCAGGATCTCC
TGTCATCTCACCTTGCTCCTGCCGAGAAAGTATCCATCATGGCTGATGCAATGCGGCGGCTGCATACGCT
TGATCCGGCTACCTGCCCATTCGACCACCAAGCGAAACATCGCATCGAGCGAGCACGTACTCGGATGGAA
GCCGGTCTTGTCGATCAGGATGATCTGGACGAAGAGCATCAGGGGCTCGCGCCAGCCGAACTGTTCGCCA
GGCTCAAGGCGCGTATGCCCGACGGCGAGGATCTCGTCGTGACTCATGGCGATGCCTGCTTGCCGAATAT
CATGGTGGAAAATGGCCGCTTTTCTGGATTCATCGACTGTGGCCGGCTGGGTGTGGCGGACCGCTATCAG
GACATAGCGTTGGCTACCCGTGATATTGCTGAAGAGCTTGGCGGCGAATGGGCTGACCGCTTCCTCGTGC
TTTACGGTATCGCCGCTCCCGATTCGCAGCGCATCGCCTTCTATCGCCTTCTTGACGAGTTCTTCTGAGC
GGGACTCTGGGGTTCGAAATGACCGACCAAGCGACGCCCAACCTGCCATCACGAGATTTCGATTCCACCG
CCGCCTTCTATGAAAGGTTGGGCTTCGGAATCGTTTTCCGGGACGCCGGCTGGATGATCCTCCAGCGCGG
GGATCTCATGCTGGAGTTCTTCGCCCACCCCAACTTGTTTATTGCAGCTTATAATGGTTACAAATAAAGC
AATAGCATCACAAATTTCACAAATAAAGCATTTTTTTCACTGCATTCTAGTTGTGGTTTGTCCAAACTCA
TCAATGTATCTTATCATGTCTGTATACCGGATCTTTCCGCTTCCTCGCTCACTGACTCGCTGCGCTCGGT
CGTTCGGCTGCGGCGAGCGGTATCAGCTCACTCAAAGGCGGTAATACGGTTATCCACAGAATCAGGGGAT
AACGCAGGAAAGAACATGTGAGCAAAAGGCCAGCAAAAGGCCAGGAACCGTAAAAAGGCCGCGTTGCTGG
CGTTTTTCCATAGGCTCCGCCCCCCTGACGAGCATCACAAAAATCGACGCTCAAGTCAGAGGTGGCGAAA
CCCGACAGGACTATAAAGATACCAGGCGTTTCCCCCTGGAAGCTCCCTCGTGCGCTCTCCTGTTCCGACC
CTGCCGCTTACCGGATACCTGTCCGCCTTTCTCCCTTCGGGAAGCGTGGCGCTTTCTCAATGCTCACGCT
GTAGGTATCTCAGTTCGGTGTAGGTCGTTCGCTCCAAGCTGGGCTGTGTGCACGAACCCCCCGTTCAGCC
CGACCGCTGCGCCTTATCCGGTAACTATCGTCTTGAGTCCAACCCGGTAAGACACGACTTATCGCCACTG
GCAGCAGCCACTGGTAACAGGATTAGCAGAGCGAGGTATGTAGGCGGTGCTACAGAGTTCTTGAAGTGGT
GGCCTAACTACGGCTACACTAGAAGGACAGTATTTGGTATCTGCGCTCTGCTGAAGCCAGTTACCTTCGG
AAAAAGAGTTGGTAGCTCTTGATCCGGCAAACAAACCACCGCTGGTAGCGGTGGTTTTTTTGTTTGCAAG
CAGCAGATTACGCGCAGAAAAAAAGGATCTCAAGAAGATCCTTTGATCTTTTCTACGGGGTCTGACGCTC
AGTGGAACGAAAACTCACGTTAAGGGATTTTGGTCATGAGATTATCAAAAAGGATCTTCACCTAGATCCT
TTTAAATTAAAAATGAAGTTTTAAATCAATCTAAAGTATATATGAGTAAACTTGGTCTGACAGTTACCAA
TGCTTAATCAGTGAGGCACCTATCTCAGCGATCTGTCTATTTCGTTCATCCATAGTTGCCTGACTCCCCG
TCGTGTAGATAACTACGATACGGGAGGGCTTACCATCTGGCCCCAGTGCTGCAATGATACCGCGAGACCC
ACGCTCACCGGCTCCAGATTTATCAGCAATAAACCAGCCAGCCGGAAGGGCCGAGCGCAGAAGTGGTCCT
GCAACTTTATCCGCCTCCATCCAGTCTATTAATTGTTGCCGGGAAGCTAGAGTAAGTAGTTCGCCAGTTA
ATAGTTTGCGCAACGTTGTTGCCATTGCTACAGGCATCGTGGTGTCACGCTCGTCGTTTGGTATGGCTTC
ATTCAGCTCCGGTTCCCAACGATCAAGGCGAGTTACATGATCCCCCATGTTGTGCAAAAAAGCGGTTAGC
TCCTTCGGTCCTCCGATCGTTGTCAGAAGTAAGTTGGCCGCAGTGTTATCACTCATGGTTATGGCAGCAC
TGCATAATTCTCTTACTGTCATGCCATCCGTAAGATGCTTTTCTGTGACTGGTGAGTACTCAACCAAGTC
ATTCTGAGAATAGTGTATGCGGCGACCGAGTTGCTCTTGCCCGGCGTCAATACGGGATAATACCGCGCCA
CATAGCAGAACTTTAAAAGTGCTCATCATTGGAAAACGTTCTTCGGGGCGAAAACTCTCAAGGATCTTAC
CGCTGTTGAGATCCAGTTCGATGTAACCCACTCGTGCACCCAACTGATCTTCAGCATCTTTTACTTTCAC
CAGCGTTTCTGGGTGAGCAAAAACAGGAAGGCAAAATGCCGCAAAAAAGGGAATAAGGGCGACACGGAAA
TGTTGAATACTCATACTCTTCCTTTTTCAATATTATTGAAGCATTTATCAGGGTTATTGTCTCATGAGCG
GATACATATTTGAATGTATTTAGAAAAATAAACAAATAGGGGTTCCGCGCACATTTCCCCGAAAAGTGCC
ACCTGACGTCAGATCGACGGATCGGGAGATCG
Features (pLannotate 1.2.2; 15 found; start..end, strand, type, name):
     23..1185    +  promoter       EF-1α promoter: strong constitutive promoter for human elongation factor EF-1α
   1199..1337    +  sig_peptide    IgH signal sequence: modified signal sequence from the mouse immunoglobulin heavy chain variable region
   1377..2057    +  CDS            Enhanced Cyan-Emitting GFP: Enhanced Cyan-Emitting GFP is a basic (constitutively fluorescent) cyan fluorescent protein published in 2002, derived from Aequorea victoria.
   2025..2972    +  CDS            mglB: DGAL_ECOLI - Experimental evidence at protein level: Swiss-Prot protein existence level 1. This protein is involved in the active transport of galactose and glucose. It plays a role in the chemotaxis towards the two sugars by interacting with the trg chemoreceptor. From Escherichia coli (strain K12).
   2976..3674    +  CDS            Venus: Venus is a basic (constitutively fluorescent) yellow fluorescent protein published in 2002, derived from Aequorea victoria. It is reported to be a rapidly-maturing weak dimer with moderate acid sensitivity.
   3773..3980    +  polyA_signal   bGH poly(A) signal: bovine growth hormone polyadenylation signal
   4001..4022    +  promoter       SV40 promoter (fragment): SV40 enhancer and early promoter
   4043..4471    +  rep_origin     f1 ori (sequence partly withheld): f1 bacteriophage origin of replication; arrow indicates direction of (+) strand synthesis
   4485..4815    +  promoter       SV40 promoter: SV40 enhancer and early promoter
   4836..5627    +  CDS            neo: KKA2_KLEPN - Also known as kan, nptII. Experimental evidence at protein level: Swiss-Prot protein existence level 1. Resistance to kanamycin, neomycin, paromomycin, ribostamycin, butirosin and gentamicin B. From Klebsiella pneumoniae.
   5651..5809    +  CDS            ble (fragment): BLE_KLEPN - Experimental evidence at protein level: Swiss-Prot protein existence level 1. Binding protein with a strong affinity to the bleomycin family of antibiotics. Binds to CL990; an antimitotic-antibiotic compound. From Klebsiella pneumoniae.
   5804..5925    +  polyA_signal   SV40 poly(A) signal: SV40 polyadenylation signal
   6127..6715    -  rep_origin     ori: high-copy-number ColE1/pMB1/pBR322/pUC origin of replication
   6886..7746    -  CDS            AmpR: β-lactamase; bla; confers resistance to ampicillin, carbenicillin, and related antibiotics
   7747..7851    -  promoter       AmpR promoter: bla
