[The description below was written by a language model from this plasmid's Addgene catalogue record and pLannotate feature annotations shown in this document.]
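Description:
pcDNA3.1 FLIPglu-30uDelta13V ECFP-W67G is a mammalian expression plasmid carrying a control version of a FRET-based glucose nanosensor. The roughly 2.4 kb insert is a three-part fusion in which the E. coli periplasmic glucose/galactose-binding protein MglB, carrying the D154A substitution, is sandwiched between an N-terminal ECFP and a C-terminal Venus. In sensors of this design, sugar binding changes the conformation of MglB and so alters energy transfer from the cyan donor to the yellow acceptor. Here the ECFP carries a W67G mutation that the record describes as making it non-functional. The construct therefore has no working donor, which makes it suited as a control for acceptor-only signal or bleed-through alongside the intact sensor, although the record does not state this purpose explicitly. The associated publication concerns the function of facilitative plasma membrane transporters during transit through the endoplasmic reticulum.

The catalogue lists the backbone as pcDNA3.1(+), but the annotated 7,904 nt depositor sequence differs from that description. The fusion is preceded by an EF-1α promoter rather than an annotated CMV promoter, and an IgH signal sequence lies just upstream of ECFP, which would direct the protein into the secretory pathway. These features, absent from the catalogue fields, should be checked against the sequence before use. Transcription ends at a bGH polyadenylation signal. An SV40 promoter drives a neomycin resistance gene with an SV40 poly(A) signal for G418 selection in mammalian cells. A short ble fragment is also annotated after the neo gene. Propagation in E. coli relies on a high-copy ColE1/pUC origin and ampicillin resistance, and an f1 origin is also present.
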