Addgene plasmid #18017: pcDNA3.1 FLIPglu-30uDelta13V ECFP-W67G
Depositing lab: Wolf Frommer. Depositing organization: Carnegie Institution for Science. Publication: Facilitative plasma membrane transporters function during ER transit. Takanaga H, Frommer WB. FASEB J. 2010 Aug . 24(8):2849-58. 10.1096/fj.09-146472 PubMed 20354141.
Backbone
  Vector backbone: pcDNA3.1(+)
  Backbone manufacturer: Invitrogen
  Backbone size w/o insert (bp): 5428
  Vector type: Mammalian Expression
  Selectable markers: Neomycin (select with G418)
Growth in bacteria
  Bacterial resistance: Ampicillin, 100 μg/mL
  Growth temperature: 37°C
  Growth strain: DH5alpha
  Copy number: High Copy
Gene/Insert
  Gene/Insert name: FLIPglu D154A Delta13V ECFP-W67G (alt names: ECFP-mglB-Venus; Periplasmic glucose binding)
  Species: E. coli
  Insert size (bp): 2400
  Mutation: mglB-D154A; non-functional ECFP
  Tag / fusion protein: ECFP-W67G (N terminal on insert); Venus (C terminal on insert)
  Cloning method: Restriction Enzyme; 5′ cloning site NcoI (not destroyed); 3′ cloning site XbaI (not destroyed)
  Sequencing primers: 5′ T7 Fwd
Terms and licenses: Academic/Nonprofit Terms; Industry Terms: Not Available to Industry
How to cite: pcDNA3.1 FLIPglu-30uDelta13V ECFP-W67G was a gift from Wolf Frommer (Addgene plasmid # 18017 ; http://n2t.net/addgene:18017 ; RRID:Addgene_18017)
