>Addgene plasmid #18017 | pcDNA3.1 FLIPglu-30uDelta13V ECFP-W67G | addgene partial sequence | sequence record 23956 | 18017 with FLIPglu (ggcgtccatcttatctttcg)
GGCATGCGGTACTACTGTAACTGTTCAGTTTTGATGCCTTTATCGTTCAATTCTTTAATCACGTAAGTGG
TACGTGCTTCTGCAGCCGGATGGCCCGGTTCACCTTTCAGCAGTACGAACTGAATCTGACCGTCTTTGTT
CAGATCCCAACCCTGATTCGCCGCCCAGTGTTTAGCAATCAAATCGCCTTGAATAATGCCGGACTCTTTG
GAGTCAGTGCCAACGTAGTAGGCTTTGTCGTAGCTATCCAGCGCCTTACGAGACGGTTCTTTGTTGAAGA
AAACCACCGGCACGTTTTGCCCACGCGCTTTCTCAATCACCGTACCCGCAGCTGCCGGGTCAACCAGGTT
GATTGCCAGTGCCTTCACCCCTTTCGCCAGCAATACGTCGATCTGATCGTTCTGCTTGGACTGGTCATTC
TGAGAATCATTCATCAGCAGCTGAACATCTGGCGCGGCTTTCGCATCTTGCTCAATAGCCTTGCGCACTA
CAGACATAAAGTTATCGTCGTACTTATAGATTGTTACACCAATGCGAGTATCAGCGATCCCGGCGGCGGT
CACGAACTCCAGCAGGACCATGTGATCGCGCTTCTCGTTGGGGTCTTTGCTCAGGGCGGACTGGGTGCTC
AGGTAGTGGTTGTCGGGCAGCAGCACGGGGCCGTCGCCGATGGGGGTGTTCTGCTGGTAGTGGTCGGCGA
GCTGCACGCTGCCGTCCTCGATGTTGTGGCGGAATCTTGAAGTTGGNCCTTGATGCCGTTCTTCTGCTNG
TCGGCGGTGATA
